>Addgene plasmid #106017 | Opto-GPR34 | depositor partial sequence | sequence record 200780 | Opto-GPR34
ATGAAAACGATCATCGCCCTGAGCTACATCTTCTGCCTGGTATTCGCCATGTACACCGATATAGAGATGA
ACAGGCTGGGAAAGGATAGCCTCATGAACGGGACCGAGGGCCCAAACTTCTACGTGCCTTTCTCCAACAA
GACGGGCGTGGTGCGCAGCCCCTTCGAGGCCCCGCAGTACTACCTGGCGGAGCCATGGCAGTTCTCCATG
CTGGCCGCCTACATGTTCCTGCTGATCATGCTTGGCTTCCCCATCAACTTCCTCACGCTGTACGTCTTTC
TGGGTATTCACCGTAAAAGAAATTCCCTCAACTACATCCTGCTCAACCTGGCCGTGGCCGACCTCTTCAT
GGTGTTCGGGGGCTTCACCACCACCCTCTACACCTCTCTGCACGGGTACTTCGTCTTTGGGCCCACGGGC
TGCAACCTGGAGGGCTTCTTTGCCACCTTGGGCGGTGAAATTGCACTGTGGTCCTTGGTGGTCCTGGCCA
TCGAGCGGTACGTGGTGGTGAATCGGTCTATACAGCAACGGAAGGCAATAACAACCAAACAAGCCATCAT
GGGCGTCGCCTTCACCTGGGTCATGGCTCTGGCCTGTGCCGCGCCCCCCCTCGTCGGCTGGTCCAGGTAC
ATCCCGGAGGGCATGCAGTGCTCGTGCGGGATTGACTACTACACGCCCCACGAGGAAACCAACAATGAGT
CGTTCGTCATCTACATGTTCGTGGTCCACTTCATCATCCCCCTGATTGTCATATTCTTCTGCTACGGAAA
GATTGGGAAGAATCTATTGAGGATTTCTAAAAGGAGGTCAAAATTTCCTAATTCTGGTAAATATGCCACT
ACAGCTCGCATGGTGATCATCATGGTCATCGCTTTCCTAATCTGCTGGCTGCCCTACGCTGGGGTGGCGT
TCTACATCTTCACCCATCAGGGCTCTGACTTTGGCCCCATCTTCATGACCATCCCGGCTTTCTTTGCCAA
GACTTCTGCCGTCTACAACCCCGTCATCTACATCATGATGAACAAGCAGTTCCGCAAAATAATGTGCCAA
CTTCTTTTTAGACGATTTCAAGGTGAACCAAGTAGGAGTGAAAGCACTTCAGAATTTAAACCAGGATACT
CCCTGCATGATACATCTGTGGCAGTGAAAATACAGTCTAGTTCTAAAAGTACTACAGAAACCAGCCAAGT
GGCGCCTGCCTAA
