[The description below was written by a language model from this plasmid's Addgene catalogue record.]
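Description:
Opto-GPR34 is a mammalian expression plasmid built on the Invitrogen pcDNA3.1(-) backbone (about 5.4 kb without insert). It is maintained as a high-copy plasmid in E. coli under ampicillin selection, and it carries a neomycin resistance marker so that transfected mammalian cells can be selected with G418. No feature table accompanies the record, so the finer backbone elements are not listed individually.

The payload is a roughly 1.2 kb open reading frame encoding a chimeric G-protein-coupled receptor that combines bovine rhodopsin with human GPR34 (also known as LPS1 or LYPSR1), expressed from the CMV promoter for strong constitutive transcription in mammalian cells. The record does not specify which segments of each parent receptor are joined. The general logic of such "Opto" chimeras is that a light-sensing rhodopsin scaffold is coupled to signalling-relevant portions of a target receptor, allowing the target's downstream pathways to be triggered by light rather than by a ligand. This is particularly useful for orphan receptors, and the associated work concerns the optical functionalization of human Class A orphan GPCRs. The chimera carries an N-terminal VSV-G epitope and a C-terminal rhodopsin 1D4 epitope, which allow antibody-based detection of expression, localisation or purification.

The insert was assembled by a two-step restriction-enzyme cloning procedure. The flanking 5′ and 3′ sites are not recorded, and the depositor notes that they cannot be reused for subcloning.
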