Addgene plasmid #106017: Opto-GPR34
Purpose: Expression of a chimeric G-protein coupled receptor (Rhodopsin-GPR34; Opto-GPR34; B7)
Depositing lab: Harald Janovjak. Depositing organization: Institute of Science and Technology Austria (I.S.T. Austria). Publication: Optical functionalization of human Class A orphan G-protein-coupled receptors. Morri M, Sanchez-Romero I, Tichy AM, Kainrath S, Gerrard EJ, Hirschfeld PP, Schwarz J, Janovjak H. Nat Commun. 2018 May 16;9(1):1950. doi: 10.1038/s41467-018-04342-1. PubMed 29769519.
Backbone
  Vector backbone: pcDNA3.1-
  Backbone manufacturer: Invitrogen
  Backbone size w/o insert (bp): 5427
  Vector type: Mammalian Expression
  Selectable markers: Neomycin (select with G418)
Growth in bacteria
  Bacterial resistance: Ampicillin, 100 μg/mL
  Growth temperature: 37°C
  Growth strain: DH5alpha
  Copy number: High Copy
Gene/Insert
  Gene/Insert name: Opto-GPR34
  Species: H. sapiens (human), B. taurus (bovine)
  Insert size (bp): 1203
  Mutation: Chimeric receptor protein
  Entrez Gene: GPR34 (a.k.a. LPS1, LYPSR1)
  Promoter: CMV
  Tag / fusion protein: VSV-G (N terminal on insert); Rhodopsin-1D4 (C terminal on insert)
  Cloning method: Restriction Enzyme; 5′ cloning site unknown (unknown if destroyed); 3′ cloning site unknown (unknown if destroyed)
  Sequencing primers: 5′ CMV_F (CGCAAATGGGCGGTAGGCGTG); 3′ pcDNA_R (CAACAGATGGCTGGCAAC)
Terms and licenses: Academic/Nonprofit Terms; Industry Terms: Not Available to Industry
Depositor comments: two step cloning; 5' and 3' sites cannot be used for (sub)cloning
How to cite: Opto-GPR34 was a gift from Harald Janovjak (Addgene plasmid # 106017 ; http://n2t.net/addgene:106017 ; RRID:Addgene_106017)
