LOCUS       Exported 6610 bp ds-DNA circular SYN 13-MAY-2021
DEFINITION  Expression of a chimeric G-protein coupled receptor
            (Rhodopsin-GPR34; Opto-GPR34; B7).
ACCESSION   .
VERSION     .
KEYWORDS    Opto-GPR34
SOURCE      synthetic DNA construct
  ORGANISM  synthetic DNA construct
REFERENCE   1 (bases 1 to 6610)
  AUTHORS   Morri M, Sanchez-Romero I, Tichy AM, Kainrath S, Gerrard EJ,
            Hirschfeld PP, Schwarz J, Janovjak H
  TITLE     Optical functionalization of human Class A orphan G-protein-coupled
            receptors.
  JOURNAL   Nat Commun. 2018 May 16;9(1):1950. doi: 10.1038/s41467-018-04342-1.
  PUBMED    29769519
REFERENCE   2 (bases 1 to 6610)
  AUTHORS   .
  TITLE     Direct Submission
  JOURNAL   Exported May 13, 2021 from SnapGene Server 1.1.58
            http://www.snapgene.com
FEATURES             Location/Qualifiers
     source          1..6610
                     /organism="synthetic DNA construct"
                     /mol_type="other DNA"
     enhancer        74..453
                     /label=CMV enhancer
                     /note="human cytomegalovirus immediate early enhancer"
     promoter        454..657
                     /label=CMV promoter
                     /note="human cytomegalovirus (CMV) immediate early
                     promoter"
     primer_bind     608..628
                     /label=CMV-F
                     /note="Human CMV immediate early promoter, forward primer"
     primer_bind     702..721
                     /label=T7
                     /note="T7 promoter, forward primer"
     promoter        702..720
                     /label=T7 promoter
                     /note="promoter for bacteriophage T7 RNA polymerase"
     CDS             821..853
                     /codon_start=1
                     /product="epitope tag from vesicular stomatitis virus G
                     protein"
                     /label=VSV-G tag
                     /translation="YTDIEMNRLGK"
     CDS             878..916
                     /codon_start=1
                     /product="segment of bovine rhodopsin containing a signal
                     for N-linked glycosylation (Favaloro et al., 2008)"
                     /label=opsin tag
                     /note="The asparagine in the NKT tripeptide will be
                     glycosylated if this sequence is exposed to the ER lumen."
                     /translation="GPNFYVPFSNKTG"
     primer_bind     complement(2040..2057)
                     /label=BGH-rev
                     /note="Bovine growth hormone terminator, reverse primer.
                     Also called BGH reverse"
     polyA_signal    2046..2270
                     /label=bGH poly(A) signal
                     /note="bovine growth hormone polyadenylation signal"
     rep_origin      2316..2744
                     /direction=RIGHT
                     /label=f1 ori
                     /note="f1 bacteriophage origin of replication; arrow
                     indicates direction of (+) strand synthesis"
     primer_bind     complement(2403..2422)
                     /label=F1ori-R
                     /note="F1 origin, reverse primer"
     primer_bind     2613..2634
                     /label=F1ori-F
                     /note="F1 origin, forward primer"
     primer_bind     complement(2753..2773)
                     /label=pBABE 3'
                     /note="SV40 enhancer, reverse primer for pBABE vectors"
     promoter        2758..3087
                     /label=SV40 promoter
                     /note="SV40 enhancer and early promoter"
     rep_origin      2938..3073
                     /label=SV40 ori
                     /note="SV40 origin of replication"
     primer_bind     3000..3019
                     /label=SV40pro-F
                     /note="SV40 promoter/origin, forward primer"
     CDS             3154..3948
                     /codon_start=1
                     /gene="aph(3')-II (or nptII)"
                     /product="aminoglycoside phosphotransferase from Tn5"
                     /label=NeoR/KanR
                     /note="confers resistance to neomycin, kanamycin, and G418
                     (Geneticin(R))"
                     /translation="MIEQDGLHAGSPAAWVERLFGYDWAQQTIGCSDAAVFRLSAQGRP
                     VLFVKTDLSGALNELQDEAARLSWLATTGVPCAAVLDVVTEAGRDWLLLGEVPGQDLLS
                     SHLAPAEKVSIMADAMRRLHTLDPATCPFDHQAKHRIERARTRMEAGLVDQDDLDEEHQ
                     GLAPAELFARLKARMPDGEDLVVTHGDACLPNIMVENGRFSGFIDCGRLGVADRYQDIA
                     LATRDIAEELGGEWADRFLVLYGIAAPDSQRIAFYRLLDEFF"
     primer_bind     complement(3208..3227)
                     /label=Neo-R
                     /note="Neomycin resistance gene, reverse primer"
     primer_bind     3818..3837
                     /label=Neo-F
                     /note="Neomycin resistance gene, forward primer"
     polyA_signal    4122..4243
                     /label=SV40 poly(A) signal
                     /note="SV40 polyadenylation signal"
     primer_bind     complement(4159..4178)
                     /label=SV40pA-R
                     /note="SV40 polyA, reverse primer"
     primer_bind     4213..4232
                     /label=EBV-rev
                     /note="SV40 polyA terminator, reverse primer"
     primer_bind     complement(4292..4308)
                     /label=M13 rev
                     /note="common sequencing primer, one of multiple similar
                     variants"
     primer_bind     complement(4292..4308)
                     /label=M13 Reverse
                     /note="In lacZ gene. Also called M13-rev"
     primer_bind     complement(4305..4327)
                     /label=M13/pUC Reverse
                     /note="In lacZ gene"
     protein_bind    4316..4332
                     /label=lac operator
                     /bound_moiety="lac repressor encoded by lacI"
                     /note="The lac repressor binds to the lac operator to
                     inhibit transcription in E. coli. This inhibition can be
                     relieved by adding lactose or
                     isopropyl-beta-D-thiogalactopyranoside (IPTG)."
     promoter        complement(4340..4370)
                     /label=lac promoter
                     /note="promoter for the E. coli lac operon"
     protein_bind    4385..4406
                     /label=CAP binding site
                     /bound_moiety="E. coli catabolite activator protein"
                     /note="CAP binding activates transcription in the presence
                     of cAMP."
     primer_bind     complement(4523..4540)
                     /label=L4440
                     /note="L4440 vector, forward primer"
     rep_origin      complement(4694..5282)
                     /direction=LEFT
                     /label=ori
                     /note="high-copy-number ColE1/pMB1/pBR322/pUC origin of
                     replication"
     primer_bind     complement(4774..4793)
                     /label=pBR322ori-F
                     /note="pBR322 origin, forward primer"
     CDS             complement(5453..6313)
                     /codon_start=1
                     /gene="bla"
                     /product="beta-lactamase"
                     /label=AmpR
                     /note="confers resistance to ampicillin, carbenicillin, and
                     related antibiotics"
                     /translation="MSIQHFRVALIPFFAAFCLPVFAHPETLVKVKDAEDQLGARVGYI
                     ELDLNSGKILESFRPEERFPMMSTFKVLLCGAVLSRIDAGQEQLGRRIHYSQNDLVEYS
                     PVTEKHLTDGMTVRELCSAAITMSDNTAANLLLTTIGGPKELTAFLHNMGDHVTRLDRW
                     EPELNEAIPNDERDTTMPVAMATTLRKLLTGELLTLASRQQLIDWMEADKVAGPLLRSA
                     LPAGWFIADKSGAGERGSRGIIAALGPDGKPSRIVVIYTTGSQATMDERNRQIAEIGAS
                     LIKHW"
     primer_bind     6076..6095
                     /label=Amp-R
                     /note="Ampicillin resistance gene, reverse primer"
     promoter        complement(6314..6418)
                     /gene="bla"
                     /label=AmpR promoter
     primer_bind     complement(6493..6512)
                     /label=pRS-marker
                     /note="pRS vectors, use to sequence yeast selectable
                     marker"
ORIGIN
        1 aattgcatga agaatctgct tagggttagg cgttttgcgc tgcttcgcga tgtacgggcc
       61 agatatacgc gttgacattg attattgact agttattaat agtaatcaat tacggggtca
      121 ttagttcata gcccatatat ggagttccgc gttacataac ttacggtaaa tggcccgcct
      181 ggctgaccgc ccaacgaccc ccgcccattg acgtcaataa tgacgtatgt tcccatagta
      241 acgccaatag ggactttcca ttgacgtcaa tgggtggagt atttacggta aactgcccac
      301 ttggcagtac atcaagtgta tcatatgcca agtacgcccc ctattgacgt caatgacggt
      361 aaatggcccg cctggcatta tgcccagtac atgaccttat gggactttcc tacttggcag
      421 tacatctacg tattagtcat cgctattacc atggtgatgc ggttttggca gtacatcaat
      481 gggcgtggat agcggtttga ctcacgggga tttccaagtc tccaccccat tgacgtcaat
      541 gggagtttgt tttggcacca aaatcaacgg gactttccaa aatgtcgtaa caactccgcc
      601 ccattgacgc aaatgggcgg taggcgtgta cggtgggagg tctatataag cagagctctc
      661 tggctaacta gagaacccac tgcttactgg cttatcgaaa ttaatacgac tcactatagg
      721 gagacacaag ctggctagcg tttaaacggg ccctctagac tcgagcacca tgaaaacgat
      781 catcgccctg agctacatct tctgcctggt attcgccatg tacaccgata tagagatgaa
      841 caggctggga aaggatagcc tcatgaacgg gaccgagggc ccaaacttct acgtgccttt
      901 ctccaacaag acgggcgtgg tgcgcagccc cttcgaggcc ccgcagtact acctggcgga
      961 gccatggcag ttctccatgc tggccgccta catgttcctg ctgatcatgc ttggcttccc
     1021 catcaacttc ctcacgctgt acgtctttct gggtattcac cgtaaaagaa attccctcaa
     1081 ctacatcctg ctcaacctgg ccgtggccga cctcttcatg gtgttcgggg gcttcaccac
     1141 caccctctac acctctctgc acgggtactt cgtctttggg cccacgggct gcaacctgga
     1201 gggcttcttt gccaccttgg gcggtgaaat tgcactgtgg tccttggtgg tcctggccat
     1261 cgagcggtac gtggtggtga atcggtctat acagcaacgg aaggcaataa caaccaaaca
     1321 agccatcatg ggcgtcgcct tcacctgggt catggctctg gcctgtgccg cgccccccct
     1381 cgtcggctgg tccaggtaca tcccggaggg catgcagtgc tcgtgcggga ttgactacta
     1441 cacgccccac gaggaaacca acaatgagtc gttcgtcatc tacatgttcg tggtccactt
     1501 catcatcccc ctgattgtca tattcttctg ctacggaaag attgggaaga atctattgag
     1561 gatttctaaa aggaggtcaa aatttcctaa ttctggtaaa tatgccacta cagctcgcat
     1621 ggtgatcatc atggtcatcg ctttcctaat ctgctggctg ccctacgctg gggtggcgtt
     1681 ctacatcttc acccatcagg gctctgactt tggccccatc ttcatgacca tcccggcttt
     1741 ctttgccaag acttctgccg tctacaaccc cgtcatctac atcatgatga acaagcagtt
     1801 ccgcaaaata atgtgccaac ttctttttag acgatttcaa ggtgaaccaa gtaggagtga
     1861 aagcacttca gaatttaaac caggatactc cctgcatgat acatctgtgg cagtgaaaat
     1921 acagtctagt tctaaaagta ctacagaaac cagccaagtg gcgcctgcct aagaattcca
     1981 ccacactgga ctagtggatc cgagctcggt accaagctta agtttaaacc gctgatcagc
     2041 ctcgactgtg ccttctagtt gccagccatc tgttgtttgc ccctcccccg tgccttcctt
     2101 gaccctggaa ggtgccactc ccactgtcct ttcctaataa aatgaggaaa ttgcatcgca
     2161 ttgtctgagt aggtgtcatt ctattctggg gggtggggtg gggcaggaca gcaaggggga
     2221 ggattgggaa gagaatagca ggcatgctgg ggatgcggtg ggctctatgg cttctgaggc
     2281 ggaaagaacc agctggggct ctagggggta tccccnnnnn nnnnnnnnnn nnnnnnnnnn
     2341 nnnnnnnnnn nnnnnnnnnn nnnnnnnnnn nnnnnnnnnn nnnnnnnnnn nnnnnnnnnn
     2401 nnnnnnnnnn nnnnnnnnnn nnnnnnnnnn nnnnnnnnnc nnnnnnnnnn nnnnnnnnnn
     2461 nnnnnnnnnn nnnnnnnnnn nnnnnnnnnn nnnnnnnnnn nnnnnnnnnn nnnnnnnnnn
     2521 nnnnnnnnnn nannnnnnnn nnnnnnnnnn nnnnnnnnnn nnnnnnnnnn nnnnnnnnnn
     2581 ncctttgacg ttggagtcca cgttctttaa tagtggactc ttgttccaaa ctggaacaac
     2641 actcaaccct atctcggtct attcttttga tttataaggg attttgccga tttcggccta
     2701 ttggttaaaa aatgagctga tttaacaaaa atttaacgcg aattaattct gtggaatgtg
     2761 tgtcagttag ggtgtggaaa gtccccaggc tccccagcag gcagaagtat gcaaagcatg
     2821 catctcaatt agtcagcaac caggtgtgga aagtccccag gctccccagc aggcagaagt
     2881 atgcaaagca tgcatctcaa ttagtcagca accatagtcc cgcccctaac tccgcccatc
     2941 ccgcccctaa ctccgcccag ttccgcccat tctccgcccc atggctgact aatttttttt
     3001 atttatgcag aggccgaggc cgcctctgcc tctgagctat tccagaagta gtgaggaggc
     3061 ttttttggag gcctaggctt ttgcaaaaag ctcccgggag cttgtatatc cattttcgga
     3121 tctgatcaag agacaggatg aggatcgttt cgcatgattg aacaagatgg attgcacgca
     3181 ggttctccgg ccgcttgggt ggagaggcta ttcggctatg actgggcaca acagacaatc
     3241 ggctgctctg atgccgccgt gttccggctg tcagcgcagg ggcgcccggt tctttttgtc
     3301 aagaccgacc tgtccggtgc cctgaatgaa ctgcaggacg aggcagcgcg gctatcgtgg
     3361 ctggccacga cgggcgttcc ttgcgcagct gtgctcgacg ttgtcactga agcgggaagg
     3421 gactggctgc tattgggcga agtgccgggg caggatctcc tgtcatctca ccttgctcct
     3481 gccgagaaag tatccatcat ggctgatgca atgcggcggc tgcatacgct tgatccggct
     3541 acctgcccat tcgaccacca agcgaaacat cgcatcgagc gagcacgtac tcggatggaa
     3601 gccggtcttg tcgatcagga tgatctggac gaagaacatc aggggctcgc gccagccgaa
     3661 ctgttcgcca ggctcaaggc gcgcatgccc gacggcgagg atctcgtcgt gacccatggc
     3721 gatgcctgct tgccgaatat catggtggaa aatggccgct tttctggatt catcgactgt
     3781 ggccggctgg gtgtggcgga ccgctatcag gacatagcgt tggctacccg tgatattgct
     3841 gaagaacttg gcggcgaatg ggctgaccgc ttcctcgtgc tttacggtat cgccgctccc
     3901 gattcgcagc gcatcgcctt ctatcgcctt cttgacgagt tcttctgagc gggactctgg
     3961 ggttcgaaat gaccgaccaa gcgacgccca acctgccatc acgagatttc gattccaccg
     4021 ccgccttcta tgaaaggttg ggcttcggaa tcgttttccg ggacgccggc tggatgatcc
     4081 tccagcgcgg ggatctcatg ctggagttct tcgcccaccc caacttgttt attgcagctt
     4141 ataatggtta caaataaagc aatagcatca caaatttcac aaataaagca tttttttcac
     4201 tgcattctag ttgtggtttg tccaaactca tcaatgtatc ttatcatgtc tgtataccgt
     4261 cgacctctag ctagagcttg gcgtaatcat ggtcatagct gtttcctgtg tgaaattgtt
     4321 atccgctcac aattccacac aacatacgag ccggaagcat aaagtgtaaa gcctggggtg
     4381 cctaatgagt gagctaactc acattaattg cgttgcgctc actgcccgct ttccagtcgg
     4441 gaaacctgtc gtgccagctg cattaatgaa tcggccaacg cgcggggaga ggcggtttgc
     4501 gtattgggcg ctcttgcgct tcctcgctca ctgactcgct gcgctcggtc gttcggctgc
     4561 ggcgagcggt atcagctcac tcaaaggcgg taatacggtt atccacagaa tcaggggata
     4621 acgcaggaaa gaacatgtga gcaaaaggcc agcaaaaggc caggaaccgt aaaaaggccg
     4681 cgttgctggc gtttttccat aggctccgcc cccctgacga gcatcacaaa aatcgacgct
     4741 caagtcagag gtggcgaaac ccgacaggac tataaagata ccaggcgttt ccccctggaa
     4801 gctccctcgt gcgctctcct gttccgaccc tgccgcttac cggatacctg tccgcctttc
     4861 tcccttcggg aagcgtggcg ctttctcata gctcacgctg taggtatctc agttcggtgt
     4921 aggtcgttcg ctccaagctg ggctgtgtgc acgaaccccc cgttcagccc gaccgctgcg
     4981 ccttatccgg taactatcgt cttgagtcca acccggtaag acacgactta tcgccactgg
     5041 cagcagccac tggtaacagg attagcagag cgaggtatgt aggcggtgct acagagttct
     5101 tgaagtggtg gcctaactac ggctacacta gaagaacagt atttggtatc tgcgctctgc
     5161 tgaagccagt taccttcgga aaaagagttg gtagctcttg atccggcaaa caaaccaccg
     5221 ctggtagcgg tggttttttt gtttgcaagc agcagattac gcgcagaaaa aaaggatctc
     5281 aagaagatcc tttgatcttt tctacggggt ctgacgctca gtggaacgaa aactcacgtt
     5341 aagggatttt ggtcatgaga ttatcaaaaa ggatcttcac ctagatcctt ttaaattaaa
     5401 aatgaagttt taaatcaatc taaagtatat atgagtaaac ttggtctgac agttaccaat
     5461 gcttaatcag tgaggcacct atctcagcga tctgtctatt tcgttcatcc atagttgcct
     5521 gactccccgt cgtgtagata actacgatac gggagggctt accatctggc cccagtgctg
     5581 caatgatacc gcgggaccca cgctcaccgg ctccagattt atcagcaata aaccagccag
     5641 ccggaagggc cgagcgcaga agtggtcctg caactttatc cgcctccatc cagtctatta
     5701 attgttgccg ggaagctaga gtaagtagtt cgccagttaa tagtttgcgc aacgttgttg
     5761 ccattgctac aggcatcgtg gtgtcacgct cgtcgtttgg tatggcttca ttcagctccg
     5821 gttcccaacg atcaaggcga gttacatgat cccccatgtt gtgcaaaaaa gcggttagct
     5881 ccttcggtcc tccgatcgtt gtcagaagta agttggccgc agtgttatca ctcatggtta
     5941 tggcagcact gcataattct cttactgtca tgccatccgt aagatgcttt tctgtgactg
     6001 gtgagtactc aaccaagtca ttctgagaat agtgtatgcg gcgaccgagt tgctcttgcc
     6061 cggcgtcaat acgggataat accgcgccac atagcagaac tttaaaagtg ctcatcattg
     6121 gaaaacgttc ttcggggcga aaactctcaa ggatcttacc actgttgaga tccagttcga
     6181 tgtaacccac tcgtgcaccc aactgatctt cagcatcttt tactttcacc agcgtttctg
     6241 ggtgagcaaa aacaggaagg caaaatgccg caaaaaaggg aataagggcg acacggaaat
     6301 gttgaatact catactcttc ctttttcaat attattgaag catttatcag ggttattgtc
     6361 tcatgagcgg atacatattt gaatgtattt agaaaaataa acaaataggg gttccgcgca
     6421 catttccccg aaaagtgcca cctgacgtcg acggatcggg agatctcccg atcccctatg
     6481 gtgcactctc agtacaatct gctctgatgc cgcatagtta agccagtatc tgctccctgc
     6541 ttgtgtgttg gaggtcgctg agtagtgcgc gagcaaaatt taagctacaa caaggcaagg
     6601 cttgaccgac
//
